Addgene plasmid #122648: pET28b-FOXP2_P4
Purpose: Expresses truncated variant (aa503-aa714) of human FOXP2 in bacterial cells
Depositing lab: Hendrik Dietz. Depositing organization: Technische Universitaet Muenchen (TUM). Publication: Dissecting FOXP2 Oligomerization and DNA Binding. Haussermann K, Young G, Kukura P, Dietz H. Angew Chem Int Ed Engl. 2019 Jun 3;58(23):7662-7667. doi: 10.1002/anie.201901734. Epub 2019 Apr 29. PubMed 30887622.
Backbone
  Vector backbone: pET28b
  Backbone manufacturer: Novagen
  Backbone size w/o insert (bp): 5269
  Total vector size (bp): 5944
  Vector type: Bacterial Expression
Growth in bacteria
  Bacterial resistance: Kanamycin, 50 μg/mL
  Growth temperature: 37°C
  Growth strain: DH5alpha
  Copy number: High Copy
Gene/Insert
  Gene/Insert name: Homo sapiens forkhead box P2 (alt name: FOXP2)
  Species: H. sapiens (human)
  GenBank ID: 93986
  Entrez Gene: FOXP2 (a.k.a. CAGH44, SPCH1, TNRC10)
  Promoter: T7
  Tag / fusion protein: His-tag (N terminal on backbone); Strep-tag II (C terminal on insert)
  Cloning method: Unknown
  Sequencing primers: 5′ T7 promoter; 3′ T7 terminator
Resource information
  A portion of this plasmid was derived from a plasmid made by: Eurofins Genomics GmbH - Gene synthesis of full-lengths human FOXP2 gene
Terms and licenses: Academic/Nonprofit Terms; Industry Terms: Not Available to Industry
How to cite: pET28b-FOXP2_P4 was a gift from Hendrik Dietz (Addgene plasmid # 122648 ; http://n2t.net/addgene:122648 ; RRID:Addgene_122648)
