[The description below was written by a language model from this plasmid's Addgene catalogue record and pLannotate feature annotations shown in this document.]
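Description:
pET28b-FOXP2_P4 is a bacterial expression plasmid of about 5.9 kb built on the Novagen pET28b backbone. It is designed to produce a truncated form of human FOXP2 (residues 503–714) in E. coli. The plasmid is maintained through a ColE1/pBR322-type origin with the accompanying bom and rop elements. The catalogue lists it as high copy, although rop normally moderates copy number. Selection is by kanamycin through an aph(3')-Ia cassette. An f1 origin is also present, and the short tetracycline-resistance fragments in the annotation are non-functional backbone remnants.

The expression cassette follows the standard pET arrangement: a T7 promoter followed directly by a lac operator, then the T7 gene 10 ribosome binding site, with a T7 terminator downstream. The lacI gene carried on the plasmid supplies repressor, so transcription depends on a host that provides T7 RNA polymerase and is relieved by IPTG. The open reading frame begins with the backbone-encoded N-terminal His-tag, which the automated annotation picks up as a fragment of a composite tag. A thrombin cleavage site follows, then the FOXP2 fragment and a C-terminal Strep-tag II. The annotation tool matches the insert to the mouse Foxp2 protein, which probably reflects the close similarity of the two orthologues, since the record states a human origin from a synthesised full-length gene. The small "SET1" hit after the Strep-tag lies just before the terminator and is probably residual vector sequence.

The two different affinity tags at opposite ends should allow sequential purification that enriches for full-length product. The associated work concerns FOXP2 oligomerisation and DNA binding, for which this truncation appears to be one of a series. The depositor and sequencing-derived records differ by only a few nucleotides and show the same features.
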