Features (pLannotate 1.2.2; 21 found; start..end, strand, type, name):
     12..467     +  rep_origin     f1 ori (sequence partly withheld): f1 bacteriophage origin of replication; arrow indicates direction of (+) strand synthesis
    494..551     +  promoter       AmpR promoter (fragment): bla
    560..1375    -  CDS            KanR: aminoglycoside phosphotransferase; aph(3')-Ia; confers resistance to kanamycin in bacteria or G418 (Geneticin®) in eukaryotes
   1497..2085    +  rep_origin     ori: high-copy-number ColE1/pMB1/pBR322/pUC origin of replication
   2271..2413    -  misc_feature   bom: basis of mobility region from pBR322
   2515..2706    -  CDS            rop: Rop protein, which maintains plasmids at low copy number; rop
   2723..3103    +  CDS            YPB1_ECOLX: Protein predicted: Swiss-Prot protein existence level 4. From Escherichia coli.
   3175..3466    -  CDS            TcR (fragment): tetracycline efflux protein; tet; confers resistance to tetracycline
   3481..3502    -  protein_bind   CAP binding site: CAP binding activates transcription in the presence of cAMP. E. coli catabolite activator protein
   3515..4597    -  CDS            lacI: lac repressor; lacI; The lac repressor binds to the lac operator to inhibit transcription in E. coli. This inhibition can be relieved by adding lactose or isopropyl-β-D-thiogalactopyranoside (IPTG).
   4598..4675    -  promoter       lacI promoter: lacI
   4683..4962    -  CDS            TcR (fragment): tetracycline efflux protein; tet; confers resistance to tetracycline
   4984..5002    +  promoter       T7 promoter: promoter for bacteriophage T7 RNA polymerase
   5003..5027    +  protein_bind   lac operator: The lac repressor binds to the lac operator to inhibit transcription in E. coli. This inhibition can be relieved by adding lactose or isopropyl-β-D-thiogalactopyranoside (IPTG). lac repressor encoded by lacI
   5042..5064    +  RBS            RBS: efficient ribosome binding site from bacteriophage T7 gene 10 (Olins and Rangwala, 1989)
   5083..5099    +  CDS            capTEV™ (fragment): composite tag for in vivo biotinylation, TEV protease cleavage, and 6xHis tagging
   5110..5127    +  CDS            thrombin site: thrombin recognition and cleavage site
   5134..5772    +  CDS            Foxp2 (fragment): FOXP2_MOUSE - Experimental evidence at protein level: Swiss-Prot protein existence level 1. Transcriptional repressor that may play a role in the specification and differentiation of lung epithelium. May also play a role in developing neural, gastrointestinal and cardiovascular tissues. Can act with CTBP1 to synergistically repress transcription but CTPBP1 is not essential. Plays a role in synapse formation by regulating SRPX2 levels. From Mus musculus (Mouse).
   5779..5801    +  CDS            Strep-Tag II (fragment): peptide that binds Strep-Tactin®, an engineered form of streptavidin
   5815..5864    +  CDS            SET1 (fragment): solubility-enhancement tag derived from T7 phage gene 10B
   5872..5919    +  terminator     T7 terminator: transcription terminator for bacteriophage T7 RNA polymerase
>Addgene plasmid #122648 | pET28b-FOXP2_P4 | depositor full sequence | sequence record 233988 | pET28b plasmid with FOXP2_P4 (aa503-aa714) insert, N-terminal His-tag, C-terminal Strep-tag II
TGGCGAATGGG
[124 nt withheld, positions 12-135]
C
[91 nt withheld, positions 137-227]
A
[49 nt withheld, positions 229-277]
CCTTTGACGTTGGAGTCCACGTTCTTT
[37 nt withheld, positions 305-341]
ACCCTATCTCGGTCTATTCTTTTGATTTATAAGGGATTTTGCCGATTTCGGCCTATTGGTTAAAAAATGA
GCTGATTTAACAAAAATTTAACGCGAATTTTAACAAAATATTAACGTTTACAATTTCAGGTGGCACTTTT
CGGGGAAATGTGCGCGGAACCCCTATTTGTTTATTTTTCTAAATACATTCAAATATGTATCCGCTCATGA
ATTAATTCTTAGAAAAACTCATCGAGCATCAAATGAAACTGCAATTTATTCATATCAGGATTATCAATAC
CATATTTTTGAAAAAGCCGTTTCTGTAATGAAGGAGAAAACTCACCGAGGCAGTTCCATAGGATGGCAAG
ATCCTGGTATCGGTCTGCGATTCCGACTCGTCCAACATCAATACAACCTATTAATTTCCCCTCGTCAAAA
ATAAGGTTATCAAGTGAGAAATCACCATGAGTGACGACTGAATCCGGTGAGAATGGCAAAAGTTTATGCA
TTTCTTTCCAGACTTGTTCAACAGGCCAGCCATTACGCTCGTCATCAAAATCACTCGCATCAACCAAACC
GTTATTCATTCGTGATTGCGCCTGAGCGAGACGAAATACGCGATCGCTGTTAAAAGGACAATTACAAACA
GGAATCGAATGCAACCGGCGCAGGAACACTGCCAGCGCATCAACAATATTTTCACCTGAATCAGGATATT
CTTCTAATACCTGGAATGCTGTTTTCCCGGGGATCGCAGTGGTGAGTAACCATGCATCATCAGGAGTACG
GATAAAATGCTTGATGGTCGGAAGAGGCATAAATTCCGTCAGCCAGTTTAGTCTGACCATCTCATCTGTA
ACATCATTGGCAACGCTACCTTTGCCATGTTTCAGAAACAACTCTGGCGCATCGGGCTTCCCATACAATC
GATAGATTGTCGCACCTGATTGCCCGACATTATCGCGAGCCCATTTATACCCATATAAATCAGCATCCAT
GTTGGAATTTAATCGCGGCCTAGAGCAAGACGTTTCCCGTTGAATATGGCTCATAACACCCCTTGTATTA
CTGTTTATGTAAGCAGACAGTTTTATTGTTCATGACCAAAATCCCTTAACGTGAGTTTTCGTTCCACTGA
GCGTCAGACCCCGTAGAAAAGATCAAAGGATCTTCTTGAGATCCTTTTTTTCTGCGCGTAATCTGCTGCT
TGCAAACAAAAAAACCACCGCTACCAGCGGTGGTTTGTTTGCCGGATCAAGAGCTACCAACTCTTTTTCC
GAAGGTAACTGGCTTCAGCAGAGCGCAGATACCAAATACTGTCCTTCTAGTGTAGCCGTAGTTAGGCCAC
CACTTCAAGAACTCTGTAGCACCGCCTACATACCTCGCTCTGCTAATCCTGTTACCAGTGGCTGCTGCCA
GTGGCGATAAGTCGTGTCTTACCGGGTTGGACTCAAGACGATAGTTACCGGATAAGGCGCAGCGGTCGGG
CTGAACGGGGGGTTCGTGCACACAGCCCAGCTTGGAGCGAACGACCTACACCGAACTGAGATACCTACAG
CGTGAGCTATGAGAAAGCGCCACGCTTCCCGAAGGGAGAAAGGCGGACAGGTATCCGGTAAGCGGCAGGG
TCGGAACAGGAGAGCGCACGAGGGAGCTTCCAGGGGGAAACGCCTGGTATCTTTATAGTCCTGTCGGGTT
TCGCCACCTCTGACTTGAGCGTCGATTTTTGTGATGCTCGTCAGGGGGGCGGAGCCTATGGAAAAACGCC
AGCAACGCGGCCTTTTTACGGTTCCTGGCCTTTTGCTGGCCTTTTGCTCACATGTTCTTTCCTGCGTTAT
CCCCTGATTCTGTGGATAACCGTATTACCGCCTTTGAGTGAGCTGATACCGCTCGCCGCAGCCGAACGAC
CGAGCGCAGCGAGTCAGTGAGCGAGGAAGCGGAAGAGCGCCTGATGCGGTATTTTCTCCTTACGCATCTG
TGCGGTATTTCACACCGCATATATGGTGCACTCTCAGTACAATCTGCTCTGATGCCGCATAGTTAAGCCA
GTATACACTCCGCTATCGCTACGTGACTGGGTCATGGCTGCGCCCCGACACCCGCCAACACCCGCTGACG
CGCCCTGACGGGCTTGTCTGCTCCCGGCATCCGCTTACAGACAAGCTGTGACCGTCTCCGGGAGCTGCAT
GTGTCAGAGGTTTTCACCGTCATCACCGAAACGCGCGAGGCAGCTGCGGTAAAGCTCATCAGCGTGGTCG
TGAAGCGATTCACAGATGTCTGCCTGTTCATCCGCGTCCAGCTCGTTGAGTTTCTCCAGAAGCGTTAATG
TCTGGCTTCTGATAAAGCGGGCCATGTTAAGGGCGGTTTTTTCCTGTTTGGTCACTGATGCCTCCGTGTA
AGGGGGATTTCTGTTCATGGGGGTAATGATACCGATGAAACGAGAGAGGATGCTCACGATACGGGTTACT
GATGATGAACATGCCCGGTTACTGGAACGTTGTGAGGGTAAACAACTGGCGGTATGGATGCGGCGGGACC
AGAGAAAAATCACTCAGGGTCAATGCCAGCGCTTCGTTAATACAGATGTAGGTGTTCCACAGGGTAGCCA
GCAGCATCCTGCGATGCAGATCCGGAACATAATGGTGCAGGGCGCTGACTTCCGCGTTTCCAGACTTTAC
GAAACACGGAAACCGAAGACCATTCATGTTGTTGCTCAGGTCGCAGACGTTTTGCAGCAGCAGTCGCTTC
ACGTTCGCTCGCGTATCGGTGATTCATTCTGCTAACCAGTAAGGCAACCCCGCCAGCCTAGCCGGGTCCT
CAACGACAGGAGCACGATCATGCGCACCCGTGGGGCCGCCATGCCGGCGATAATGGCCTGCTTCTCGCCG
AAACGTTTGGTGGCGGGACCAGTGACGAAGGCTTGAGCGAGGGCGTGCAAGATTCCGAATACCGCAAGCG
ACAGGCCGATCATCGTCGCGCTCCAGCGAAAGCGGTCCTCGCCGAAAATGACCCAGAGCGCTGCCGGCAC
CTGTCCTACGAGTTGCATGATAAAGAAGACAGTCATAAGTGCGGCGACGATAGTCATGCCCCGCGCCCAC
CGGAAGGAGCTGACTGGGTTGAAGGCTCTCAAGGGCATCGGTCGAGATCCCGGTGCCTAATGAGTGAGCT
AACTTACATTAATTGCGTTGCGCTCACTGCCCGCTTTCCAGTCGGGAAACCTGTCGTGCCAGCTGCATTA
ATGAATCGGCCAACGCGCGGGGAGAGGCGGTTTGCGTATTGGGCGCCAGGGTGGTTTTTCTTTTCACCAG
TGAGACGGGCAACAGCTGATTGCCCTTCACCGCCTGGCCCTGAGAGAGTTGCAGCAAGCGGTCCACGCTG
GTTTGCCCCAGCAGGCGAAAATCCTGTTTGATGGTGGTTAACGGCGGGATATAACATGAGCTGTCTTCGG
TATCGTCGTATCCCACTACCGAGATATCCGCACCAACGCGCAGCCCGGACTCGGTAATGGCGCGCATTGC
GCCCAGCGCCATCTGATCGTTGGCAACCAGCATCGCAGTGGGAACGATGCCCTCATTCAGCATTTGCATG
GTTTGTTGAAAACCGGACATGGCACTCCAGTCGCCTTCCCGTTCCGCTATCGGCTGAATTTGATTGCGAG
TGAGATATTTATGCCAGCCAGCCAGACGCAGACGCGCCGAGACAGAACTTAATGGGCCCGCTAACAGCGC
GATTTGCTGGTGACCCAATGCGACCAGATGCTCCACGCCCAGTCGCGTACCGTCTTCATGGGAGAAAATA
ATACTGTTGATGGGTGTCTGGTCAGAGACATCAAGAAATAACGCCGGAACATTAGTGCAGGCAGCTTCCA
CAGCAATGGCATCCTGGTCATCCAGCGGATAGTTAATGATCAGCCCACTGACGCGTTGCGCGAGAAGATT
GTGCACCGCCGCTTTACAGGCTTCGACGCCGCTTCGTTCTACCATCGACACCACCACGCTGGCACCCAGT
TGATCGGCGCGAGATTTAATCGCCGCGACAATTTGCGACGGCGCGTGCAGGGCCAGACTGGAGGTGGCAA
CGCCAATCAGCAACGACTGTTTGCCCGCCAGTTGTTGTGCCACGCGGTTGGGAATGTAATTCAGCTCCGC
CATCGCCGCTTCCACTTTTTCCCGCGTTTTCGCAGAAACGTGGCTGGCCTGGTTCACCACGCGGGAAACG
GTCTGATAAGAGACACCGGCATACTCTGCGACATCGTATAACGTTACTGGTTTCACATTCACCACCCTGA
ATTGACTCTCTTCCGGGCGCTATCATGCCATACCGCGAAAGGTTTTGCGCCATTCGATGGTGTCCGGGAT
CTCGACGCTCTCCCTTATGCGACTCCTGCATTAGGAAGCAGCCCAGTAGTAGGTTGAGGCCGTTGAGCAC
CGCCGCCGCAAGGAATGGTGCATGCAAGGAGATGGCGCCCAACAGTCCCCCGGCCACGGGGCCTGCCACC
ATACCCACGCCGAAACAAGCGCTCATGAGCCCGAAGTGGCGAGCCCGATCTTCCCCATCGGTGATGTCGG
CGATATAGGCGCCAGCAACCGCACCTGTGGCGCCGGTGATGCCGGCCACGATGCGTCCGGCGTAGAGGAT
CGAGATCTCGATCCCGCGAAATTAATACGACTCACTATAGGGGAATTGTGAGCGGATAACAATTCCCCTC
TAGAAATAATTTTGTTTAACTTTAAGAAGGAGATATACCATGGGCAGCAGCCATCATCATCATCATCACA
GCAGCGGCCTGGTGCCGCGCGGCAGCCATATGGTCAGACCTCCATTTACTTATGCAACTCTCATAAGGCA
GGCTATCATGGAGTCATCTGACAGGCAGTTAACACTTAATGAAATTTACAGCTGGTTTACACGGACATTT
GCTTACTTCAGGCGTAATGCAGCAACTTGGAAGAATGCAGTACGTCATAATCTTAGCCTGCACAAGTGTT
TTGTTCGAGTAGAAAATGTTAAAGGAGCAGTATGGACTGTGGATGAAGTAGAATACCAGAAGCGAAGGTC
ACAAAAGATAACAGGAAGTCCAACCTTAGTAAAAAATATACCTACCAGTTTAGGCTATGGAGCAGCTCTT
AATGCCAGTTTGCAGGCTGCCTTGGCAGAGAGCAGTTTACCTTTGCTAAGTAATCCTGGACTGATAAATA
ATGCATCCAGTGGCCTACTGCAGGCCGTCCACGAAGACCTCAATGGTTCTCTGGATCACATTGACAGCAA
TGGAAACAGTAGTCCGGGCTGCTCACCTCAGCCGCACATACATTCAATCCACGTCAAGGAAGAGCCAGTG
ATTGCAGAGGATGAAGACTGCCCAATGTCCTTAGTGACAACAGCTAATCACAGTCCAGAATTAGAAGACG
ACAGAGAGATTGAAGAAGAGCCTTTATCTGAAGATCTGGAAAGCGCTTGGAGCCACCCGCAGTTCGAAAA
ATAATGAGATCCGGCTGCTAACAAAGCCCGAAAGGAAGCTGAGTTGGCTGCTGCCACCGCTGAGCAATAA
CTAGCATAACCCCTTGGGGCCTCTAAACGGGTCTTGAGGGGTTTTTTGCTGAAAGGAGGAACTATATCCG
GAT
