Features (pLannotate 1.2.2; 21 found; start..end, strand, type, name):
    175..193     +  promoter       T7 promoter: promoter for bacteriophage T7 RNA polymerase
    194..218     +  protein_bind   lac operator: The lac repressor binds to the lac operator to inhibit transcription in E. coli. This inhibition can be relieved by adding lactose or isopropyl-β-D-thiogalactopyranoside (IPTG). lac repressor encoded by lacI
    233..255     +  RBS            RBS: efficient ribosome binding site from bacteriophage T7 gene 10 (Olins and Rangwala, 1989)
    274..290     +  CDS            capTEV™ (fragment): composite tag for in vivo biotinylation, TEV protease cleavage, and 6xHis tagging
    301..318     +  CDS            thrombin site: thrombin recognition and cleavage site
    325..963     +  CDS            Foxp2 (fragment): FOXP2_MOUSE - Experimental evidence at protein level: Swiss-Prot protein existence level 1. Transcriptional repressor that may play a role in the specification and differentiation of lung epithelium. May also play a role in developing neural, gastrointestinal and cardiovascular tissues. Can act with CTBP1 to synergistically repress transcription but CTPBP1 is not essential. Plays a role in synapse formation by regulating SRPX2 levels. From Mus musculus (Mouse).
    970..992     +  CDS            Strep-Tag II (fragment): peptide that binds Strep-Tactin®, an engineered form of streptavidin
   1006..1055    +  CDS            SET1 (fragment): solubility-enhancement tag derived from T7 phage gene 10B
   1063..1110    +  terminator     T7 terminator: transcription terminator for bacteriophage T7 RNA polymerase
   1147..1575    +  rep_origin     f1 ori (sequence partly withheld): f1 bacteriophage origin of replication; arrow indicates direction of (+) strand synthesis
   1628..1685    +  promoter       AmpR promoter (fragment): bla
   1694..2509    -  CDS            KanR: aminoglycoside phosphotransferase; aph(3')-Ia; confers resistance to kanamycin in bacteria or G418 (Geneticin®) in eukaryotes
   2631..3219    +  rep_origin     ori: high-copy-number ColE1/pMB1/pBR322/pUC origin of replication
   3405..3544    -  misc_feature   bom: basis of mobility region from pBR322
   3646..3837    -  CDS            rop: Rop protein, which maintains plasmids at low copy number; rop
   3854..4234    +  CDS            YPB1_ECOLX: Protein predicted: Swiss-Prot protein existence level 4. From Escherichia coli.
   4306..4597    -  CDS            TcR (fragment): tetracycline efflux protein; tet; confers resistance to tetracycline
   4612..4633    -  protein_bind   CAP binding site: CAP binding activates transcription in the presence of cAMP. E. coli catabolite activator protein
   4646..5728    -  CDS            lacI: lac repressor; lacI; The lac repressor binds to the lac operator to inhibit transcription in E. coli. This inhibition can be relieved by adding lactose or isopropyl-β-D-thiogalactopyranoside (IPTG).
   5729..5806    -  promoter       lacI promoter: lacI
   5814..153     -  CDS            TcR (fragment) (across the origin): tetracycline efflux protein; tet; confers resistance to tetracycline
>Addgene plasmid #122648 | pET28b-FOXP2_P4 | addgene full sequence | sequence record 238905 | Addgene NGS Result
GGGCCTGCCACCATACCCACGCCGAAACAAGCGCTCATGAGCCCGAAGTGGCGAGCCCGATCTTCCCCAT
CGGTGATGTCGGCGATATAGGCGCCAGCAACCGCACCTGTGGCGCCGGTGATGCCGGCCACGATGCGTCC
GGCGTAGAGGATCGAGATCTCGATCCCGCGAAATTAATACGACTCACTATAGGGGAATTGTGAGCGGATA
ACAATTCCCCTCTAGAAATAATTTTGTTTAACTTTAAGAAGGAGATATACCATGGGCAGCAGCCATCATC
ATCATCATCACAGCAGCGGCCTGGTGCCGCGCGGCAGCCATATGGTCAGACCTCCATTTACTTATGCAAC
TCTCATAAGGCAGGCTATCATGGAGTCATCTGACAGGCAGTTAACACTTAATGAAATTTACAGCTGGTTT
ACACGGACATTTGCTTACTTCAGGCGTAATGCAGCAACTTGGAAGAATGCAGTACGTCATAATCTTAGCC
TGCACAAGTGTTTTGTTCGAGTAGAAAATGTTAAAGGAGCAGTATGGACTGTGGATGAAGTAGAATACCA
GAAGCGAAGGTCACAAAAGATAACAGGAAGTCCAACCTTAGTAAAAAATATACCTACCAGTTTAGGCTAT
GGAGCAGCTCTTAATGCCAGTTTGCAGGCTGCCTTGGCAGAGAGCAGTTTACCTTTGCTAAGTAATCCTG
GACTGATAAATAATGCATCCAGTGGCCTACTGCAGGCCGTCCACGAAGACCTCAATGGTTCTCTGGATCA
CATTGACAGCAATGGAAACAGTAGTCCGGGCTGCTCACCTCAGCCGCACATACATTCAATCCACGTCAAG
GAAGAGCCAGTGATTGCAGAGGATGAAGACTGCCCAATGTCCTTAGTGACAACAGCTAATCACAGTCCAG
AATTAGAAGACGACAGAGAGATTGAAGAAGAGCCTTTATCTGAAGATCTGGAAAGCGCTTGGAGCCACCC
GCAGTTCGAAAAATAATGAGATCCGGCTGCTAACAAAGCCCGAAAGGAAGCTGAGTTGGCTGCTGCCACC
GCTGAGCAATAACTAGCATAACCCCTTGGGGCCTCTAAACGGGTCTTGAGGGGTTTTTTGCTGAAAGGAG
GAACTATATCCGGATTGGCGAATGGG
[124 nt withheld, positions 1147-1270]
C
[91 nt withheld, positions 1272-1362]
A
[49 nt withheld, positions 1364-1412]
CCTTTGACGTTGGAGTCCACGTTCTTT
[37 nt withheld, positions 1440-1476]
ACCCTATCTCGGTCTATTCTTTTGATTTATAAGGGATTTTGCCGATTTCGGCCTATTGGTTAAAAAATGA
GCTGATTTAACAAAAATTTAACGCGAATTTTAACAAAATATTAACGCTTACAATTTAGGTGGCACTTTTC
GGGGAAATGTGCGCGGAACCCCTATTTGTTTATTTTTCTAAATACATTCAAATATGTATCCGCTCATGAA
TTAATTCTTAGAAAAACTCATCGAGCATCAAATGAAACTGCAATTTATTCATATCAGGATTATCAATACC
ATATTTTTGAAAAAGCCGTTTCTGTAATGAAGGAGAAAACTCACCGAGGCAGTTCCATAGGATGGCAAGA
TCCTGGTATCGGTCTGCGATTCCGACTCGTCCAACATCAATACAACCTATTAATTTCCCCTCGTCAAAAA
TAAGGTTATCAAGTGAGAAATCACCATGAGTGACGACTGAATCCGGTGAGAATGGCAAAAGTTTATGCAT
TTCTTTCCAGACTTGTTCAACAGGCCAGCCATTACGCTCGTCATCAAAATCACTCGCATCAACCAAACCG
TTATTCATTCGTGATTGCGCCTGAGCGAGACGAAATACGCGATCGCTGTTAAAAGGACAATTACAAACAG
GAATCGAATGCAACCGGCGCAGGAACACTGCCAGCGCATCAACAATATTTTCACCTGAATCAGGATATTC
TTCTAATACCTGGAATGCTGTTTTCCCGGGGATCGCAGTGGTGAGTAACCATGCATCATCAGGAGTACGG
ATAAAATGCTTGATGGTCGGAAGAGGCATAAATTCCGTCAGCCAGTTTAGTCTGACCATCTCATCTGTAA
CATCATTGGCAACGCTACCTTTGCCATGTTTCAGAAACAACTCTGGCGCATCGGGCTTCCCATACAATCG
ATAGATTGTCGCACCTGATTGCCCGACATTATCGCGAGCCCATTTATACCCATATAAATCAGCATCCATG
TTGGAATTTAATCGCGGCCTAGAGCAAGACGTTTCCCGTTGAATATGGCTCATAACACCCCTTGTATTAC
TGTTTATGTAAGCAGACAGTTTTATTGTTCATGACCAAAATCCCTTAACGTGAGTTTTCGTTCCACTGAG
CGTCAGACCCCGTAGAAAAGATCAAAGGATCTTCTTGAGATCCTTTTTTTCTGCGCGTAATCTGCTGCTT
GCAAACAAAAAAACCACCGCTACCAGCGGTGGTTTGTTTGCCGGATCAAGAGCTACCAACTCTTTTTCCG
AAGGTAACTGGCTTCAGCAGAGCGCAGATACCAAATACTGTCCTTCTAGTGTAGCCGTAGTTAGGCCACC
ACTTCAAGAACTCTGTAGCACCGCCTACATACCTCGCTCTGCTAATCCTGTTACCAGTGGCTGCTGCCAG
TGGCGATAAGTCGTGTCTTACCGGGTTGGACTCAAGACGATAGTTACCGGATAAGGCGCAGCGGTCGGGC
TGAACGGGGGGTTCGTGCACACAGCCCAGCTTGGAGCGAACGACCTACACCGAACTGAGATACCTACAGC
GTGAGCTATGAGAAAGCGCCACGCTTCCCGAAGGGAGAAAGGCGGACAGGTATCCGGTAAGCGGCAGGGT
CGGAACAGGAGAGCGCACGAGGGAGCTTCCAGGGGGAAACGCCTGGTATCTTTATAGTCCTGTCGGGTTT
CGCCACCTCTGACTTGAGCGTCGATTTTTGTGATGCTCGTCAGGGGGGCGGAGCCTATGGAAAAACGCCA
GCAACGCGGCCTTTTTACGGTTCCTGGCCTTTTGCTGGCCTTTTGCTCACATGTTCTTTCCTGCGTTATC
CCCTGATTCTGTGGATAACCGTATTACCGCCTTTGAGTGAGCTGATACCGCTCGCCGCAGCCGAACGACC
GAGCGCAGCGAGTCAGTGAGCGAGGAAGCGGAAGAGCGCCTGATGCGGTATTTTCTCCTTACGCATCTGT
GCGGTATTTCACACCGCAATGGTGCACTCTCAGTACAATCTGCTCTGATGCCGCATAGTTAAGCCAGTAT
ACACTCCGCTATCGCTACGTGACTGGGTCATGGCTGCGCCCCGACACCCGCCAACACCCGCTGACGCGCC
CTGACGGGCTTGTCTGCTCCCGGCATCCGCTTACAGACAAGCTGTGACCGTCTCCGGGAGCTGCATGTGT
CAGAGGTTTTCACCGTCATCACCGAAACGCGCGAGGCAGCTGCGGTAAAGCTCATCAGCGTGGTCGTGAA
GCGATTCACAGATGTCTGCCTGTTCATCCGCGTCCAGCTCGTTGAGTTTCTCCAGAAGCGTTAATGTCTG
GCTTCTGATAAAGCGGGCCATGTTAAGGGCGGTTTTTTCCTGTTTGGTCACTGATGCCTCCGTGTAAGGG
GGATTTCTGTTCATGGGGGTAATGATACCGATGAAACGAGAGAGGATGCTCACGATACGGGTTACTGATG
ATGAACATGCCCGGTTACTGGAACGTTGTGAGGGTAAACAACTGGCGGTATGGATGCGGCGGGACCAGAG
AAAAATCACTCAGGGTCAATGCCAGCGCTTCGTTAATACAGATGTAGGTGTTCCACAGGGTAGCCAGCAG
CATCCTGCGATGCAGATCCGGAACATAATGGTGCAGGGCGCTGACTTCCGCGTTTCCAGACTTTACGAAA
CACGGAAACCGAAGACCATTCATGTTGTTGCTCAGGTCGCAGACGTTTTGCAGCAGCAGTCGCTTCACGT
TCGCTCGCGTATCGGTGATTCATTCTGCTAACCAGTAAGGCAACCCCGCCAGCCTAGCCGGGTCCTCAAC
GACAGGAGCACGATCATGCGCACCCGTGGGGCCGCCATGCCGGCGATAATGGCCTGCTTCTCGCCGAAAC
GTTTGGTGGCGGGACCAGTGACGAAGGCTTGAGCGAGGGCGTGCAAGATTCCGAATACCGCAAGCGACAG
GCCGATCATCGTCGCGCTCCAGCGAAAGCGGTCCTCGCCGAAAATGACCCAGAGCGCTGCCGGCACCTGT
CCTACGAGTTGCATGATAAAGAAGACAGTCATAAGTGCGGCGACGATAGTCATGCCCCGCGCCCACCGGA
AGGAGCTGACTGGGTTGAAGGCTCTCAAGGGCATCGGTCGAGATCCCGGTGCCTAATGAGTGAGCTAACT
TACATTAATTGCGTTGCGCTCACTGCCCGCTTTCCAGTCGGGAAACCTGTCGTGCCAGCTGCATTAATGA
ATCGGCCAACGCGCGGGGAGAGGCGGTTTGCGTATTGGGCGCCAGGGTGGTTTTTCTTTTCACCAGTGAG
ACGGGCAACAGCTGATTGCCCTTCACCGCCTGGCCCTGAGAGAGTTGCAGCAAGCGGTCCACGCTGGTTT
GCCCCAGCAGGCGAAAATCCTGTTTGATGGTGGTTAACGGCGGGATATAACATGAGCTGTCTTCGGTATC
GTCGTATCCCACTACCGAGATATCCGCACCAACGCGCAGCCCGGACTCGGTAATGGCGCGCATTGCGCCC
AGCGCCATCTGATCGTTGGCAACCAGCATCGCAGTGGGAACGATGCCCTCATTCAGCATTTGCATGGTTT
GTTGAAAACCGGACATGGCACTCCAGTCGCCTTCCCGTTCCGCTATCGGCTGAATTTGATTGCGAGTGAG
ATATTTATGCCAGCCAGCCAGACGCAGACGCGCCGAGACAGAACTTAATGGGCCCGCTAACAGCGCGATT
TGCTGGTGACCCAATGCGACCAGATGCTCCACGCCCAGTCGCGTACCGTCTTCATGGGAGAAAATAATAC
TGTTGATGGGTGTCTGGTCAGAGACATCAAGAAATAACGCCGGAACATTAGTGCAGGCAGCTTCCACAGC
AATGGCATCCTGGTCATCCAGCGGATAGTTAATGATCAGCCCACTGACGCGTTGCGCGAGAAGATTGTGC
ACCGCCGCTTTACAGGCTTCGACGCCGCTTCGTTCTACCATCGACACCACCACGCTGGCACCCAGTTGAT
CGGCGCGAGATTTAATCGCCGCGACAATTTGCGACGGCGCGTGCAGGGCCAGACTGGAGGTGGCAACGCC
AATCAGCAACGACTGTTTGCCCGCCAGTTGTTGTGCCACGCGGTTGGGAATGTAATTCAGCTCCGCCATC
GCCGCTTCCACTTTTTCCCGCGTTTTCGCAGAAACGTGGCTGGCCTGGTTCACCACGCGGGAAACGGTCT
GATAAGAGACACCGGCATACTCTGCGACATCGTATAACGTTACTGGTTTCACATTCACCACCCTGAATTG
ACTCTCTTCCGGGCGCTATCATGCCATACCGCGAAAGGTTTTGCGCCATTCGATGGTGTCCGGGATCTCG
ACGCTCTCCCTTATGCGACTCCTGCATTAGGAAGCAGCCCAGTAGTAGGTTGAGGCCGTTGAGCACCGCC
GCCGCAAGGAATGGTGCATGCAAGGAGATGGCGCCCAACAGTCCCCCGGCCACG
